>Addgene plasmid #190654 | pCAG-sp-myc-hSema4D | addgene full sequence | sequence record 436898 | Addgene NGS Result
GTCGACATTGATTATTGACTAGTTATTAATAGTAATCAATTACGGGGTCATTAGTTCATAGCCCATATAT
GGAGTTCCGCGTTACATAACTTACGGTAAATGGCCCGCCTGGCTGACCGCCCAACGACCCCCGCCCATTG
ACGTCAATAATGACGTATGTTCCCATAGTAACGCCAATAGGGACTTTCCATTGACGTCAATGGGTGGAGT
ATTTACGGTAAACTGCCCACTTGGCAGTACATCAAGTGTATCATATGCCAAGTACGCCCCCTATTGACGT
CAATGACGGTAAATGGCCCGCCTGGCATTATGCCCAGTACATGACCTTATGGGACTTTCCTACTTGGCAG
TACATCTACGTATTAGTCATCGCTATTACCATGGTCGAGGTGAGCCCCACGTTCTGCTTCACTCTCCCCA
TCTCCCCCCCCTCCCCACCCCCAATTTTGTATTTATTTATTTTTTAATTATTTTGTGCAGCGATGGGGGC
GGGGGGGGGGGGGGGGGGCGCCCGGGCGGGGCGGGGGGGGGGGGGGGGGGGGGGGGGGGGGGGGGGGGTG
GGGGGCGGGGCGGGGCGAGGCGGAGAGGTGCGGCGGCAGCCAATCAGAGCGGCGCGCTCCGAAAGTTTCC
TTTTATGGCGAGGCGGCGGCGGCGGCGGCCCTATAAAAAGCGAAGCGCGCGGCGGGCGGGAGTCGCTGCG
CGCTGCCTTCGCCCCGTGCCCCGCTCCGCCGCCGCCTCGCGCCGCCCGCCCCGGCTCTGACTGACCGCGT
TACTCCCACAGGTGAGCGGGCGGGACGGCCCTTCTCCTCCGGGCTGTAATTAGCGCTTGGTTTAATGACG
GCTTGTTTCTTTTCTGTGGCTGCGTGAAAGCCTTGAGGGGCTCCGGGAGGGCCCTTTGTGCGGGGGGAGC
GGCTCGGGGGGTGCGTGCGTGTGTGTGTGCGTGGGGAGCGCCGCGTGCGGCTCCGCGCTGCCCGGCGGCT
GTGAGCGCTGCGGGCGCGGCGCGGGGCTTTGTGCGCTCCGCAGTGTGCGCGAGGGGAGCGCGGCCGGGGG
CGGTGCCCCGCGGTGCGGGGGGGGCTGCGAGGGGAACAAAGGCTGCGTGCGGGGTGTGTGCGTGGGGGGG
TGAGCAGGGGGTGTGGGCGCGTCGGTCGGGCTGCAACCCCCCCTGCACCCCCCTCCCCGAGTTGCTGAGC
ACGGCCCGGCTTCGGGTGCGGGGCTCCGTACGGGGCGTGGCGCGGGGCTCGCCGTGCCGGGCGGGGGGTG
GCGGCAGGTGGGGGTGCCGGGCGGGGCGGGGCCGCCTCGGGCCGGGGAGGGCTCGGGGGAGGGGCGCGGC
GGCCCCCGGAGCGCCGGCGGCTGTCGAGGCGCGGCGAGCCGCAGCCATTGCCTTTTATGGTAATCGTGCG
AGAGGGCGCAGGGACTTCCTTTGTCCCAAATCTGTGCGGAGCCGAAATCTGGGAGGCGCCGCCGCACCCC
CTCTAGCGGGCGCGGGGCGAAGCGGTGCGGCGCCGGCAGGAAGGAAATGGGCGGGGAGGGCCTTCGTGCG
TCGCCGCGCCGCCGTCCCCTTCTCCCTCTCCAGCCTCGGGGCTGTCCGCGGGGGGACGGCTGCCTTCGGG
GGGGACGGGGCAGGGCGGGGTTCGGCTTCTGGCGTGTGACCGGCGGCTCTAGAGCCTCTGCTAACCATGT
TCATGCCTTCTTCTTTTTCCTACAGCTCCTGGGCAACGTGCTGGTTATTGTGCTGTCTCATCATTTTGGC
AAAGATGAGGATGTGCACCCCCATTAGGGGGCTGCTCATGGCCCTTGCAGTGATGTTTGGGACAGCGATG
GCAGAACAAAAACTCATCTCAGAAGAGGATCTGTTTGCACCCATACCCCGGATCACCTGGGAGCACAGAG
AGGTGCACCTGGTGCAGTTTCATGAGCCAGACATCTACAACTACTCAGCCTTGCTGCTGAGCGAGGACAA
GGACACCTTGTACATAGGTGCCCGGGAGGCGGTCTTCGCTGTGAACGCACTCAACATCTCCGAGAAGCAG
CATGAGGTGTATTGGAAGGTCTCAGAAGACAAAAAAGCAAAATGTGCAGAAAAGGGGAAATCAAAACAGA
CAGAGTGCCTCAACTACATCCGGGTGCTGCAGCCACTCAGCGCCACTTCCCTTTACGTGTGTGGGACCAA
CGCATTCCAGCCGGCCTGTGACCACCTGAACTTAACATCCTTTAAGTTTCTGGGGAAAAATGAAGATGGC
AAAGGAAGATGTCCCTTTGACCCAGCACACAGCTACACATCCGTCATGGTTGATGGAGAACTTTATTCGG
GGACGTCGTATAATTTTTTGGGAAGTGAACCCATCATCTCCCGAAATTCTTCCCACAGTCCTCTGAGGAC
AGAATATGCAATCCCTTGGCTGAACGAGCCTAGTTTCGTGTTTGCTGACGTGATCCGAAAAAGCCCAGAC
AGCCCCGACGGCGAGGATGACAGGGTCTACTTCTTCTTCACGGAGGTGTCTGTGGAGTATGAGTTTGTGT
TCAGGGTGCTGATCCCACGGATAGCAAGAGTGTGCAAGGGGGACCAGGGCGGCCTGAGGACCTTGCAGAA
GAAATGGACCTCCTTCCTGAAAGCCCGACTCATCTGCTCCCGGCCAGACAGCGGCTTGGTCTTCAATGTG
CTGCGGGATGTCTTCGTGCTCAGGTCCCCGGGCCTGAAGGTGCCTGTGTTCTATGCACTCTTCACCCCAC
AGCTGAACAACGTGGGGCTGTCGGCAGTGTGCGCCTACAACCTGTCCACAGCCGAGGAGGTCTTCTCCCA
CGGGAAGTACATGCAGAGCACCACAGTGGAGCAGTCCCACACCAAGTGGGTGCGCTATAATGGCCCGGTA
CCCAAGCCGCGGCCTGGAGCGTGCATCGACAGCGAGGCACGGGCCGCCAACTACACCAGCTCCTTGAATT
TGCCAGACAAGACGCTGCAGTTCGTTAAAGACCACCCTTTGATGGATGACTCGGTAACCCCAATAGACAA
CAGGCCCAGGTTAATCAAGAAAGATGTGAACTACACCCAGATCGTGGTGGACCGGACCCAGGCCCTGGAT
GGGACTGTCTATGATGTCATGTTTGTCAGCACAGACCGGGGAGCTCTGCACAAAGCCATCAGCCTCGAGC
ACGCTGTTCACATCATCGAGGAGACCCAGCTCTTCCAGGACTTTGAGCCAGTCCAGACCCTGCTGCTGTC
TTCAAAGAAGGGCAACAGGTTTGTCTATGCTGGCTCTAACTCGGGCGTGGTCCAGGCCCCGCTGGCCTTC
TGTGGGAAGCACGGCACCTGCGAGGACTGTGTGCTGGCGCGGGACCCCTACTGCGCCTGGAGCCCGCCCA
CAGCGACCTGCGTGGCTCTGCACCAGACCGAGAGCCCCAGCAGGGGTTTGATTCAGGAGATGAGCGGCGA
TGCTTCTGTGTGCCCGGATAAAAGTAAAGGAAGTTACCGGCAGCATTTTTTCAAGCACGGTGGCACAGCG
GAACTGAAATGCTCCCAAAAATCCAACCTGGCCCGGGTCTTTTGGAAGTTCCAGAATGGCGTGTTGAAGG
CCGAGAGCCCCAAGTACGGTCTTATGGGCAGAAAAAACTTGCTCATCTTCAACTTGTCAGAAGGAGACAG
TGGGGTGTACCAGTGCCTGTCAGAGGAGAGGGTTAAGAACAAAACGGTCTTCCAAGTGGTCGCCAAGCAC
GTCCTGGAAGTGAAGGTGGTTCCAAAGCCCGTAGTGGCCCCCACCTTGTCAGTTGTTCAGACAGAAGGTA
GTAGGATTGCCACCAAAGTGTTGGTGGCATCCACCCAAGGGTCTTCTCCCCCAACCCCAGCCGTGCAGGC
CACCTCCTCCGGGGCCATCACCCTTCCTCCCAAGCCTGCGCCCACCGGCACATCCTGCGAACCAAAGATC
GTCATCAACACGGTCCCCCAGCTCCACTCGGAGAAAACCATGTATCTTAAGTCCAGCGACAACCGCCTCC
TCATGTCCCTCTTCCTCTTCTTCTTTGTTCTCTTCCTCTGCCTCTTTTTCTACAACTGCTATAAGGGATA
CCTGCCCAGACAGTGCTTGAAATTCCGCTCGGCCCTACTAATTGGGAAGAAGAAGCCCAAGTCAGATTTC
TGTGACCGTGAGCAGAGCCTGAAGGAGACGTTAGTAGAGCCAGGGAGCTTCTCCCAGCAGAATGGGGAGC
ACCCCAAGCCAGCCCTGGACACCGGCTATGAGACCGAGCAAGACACCATCACCAGCAAAGTCCCCACGGA
TAGGGAGGACTCACAGAGGATCGACGACCTTTCTGCCAGGGACAAGCCCTTTGACGTCAAGTGTGAGCTG
AAGTTCGCTGACTCAGACGCAGATGGAGACTGACCTCGAGGATATCGCGGCCGCACTCCTCAGGTGCAGG
CTGCCTATCAGAAGGTGGTGGCTGGTGTGGCCAATGCCCTGGCTCACAAATACCACTGAGATCTTTTTCC
CTCTGCCAAAAATTATGGGGACATCATGAAGCCCCTTGAGCATCTGACTTCTGGCTAATAAAGGAAATTT
ATTTTCATTGCAATAGTGTGTTGGAATTTTTTGTGTCTCTCACTCGGAAGGACATATGGGAGGGCAAATC
ATTTAAAACATCAGAATGAGTATTTGGTTTAGAGTTTGGCAACATATGCCCATATGCTGGCTGCCATGAA
CAAAGGTTGGCTATAAAGAGGTCATCAGTATATGAAACAGCCCCCTGCTGTCCATTCCTTATTCCATAGA
AAAGCCTTGACTTGAGGTTAGATTTTTTTTATATTTTGTTTTGTGTTATTTTTTTCTTTAACATCCCTAA
AATTTTCCTTACATGTTTTACTAGCCAGATTTTTCCTCCTCTCCTGACTACTCCCAGTCATAGCTGTCCC
TCTTCTCTTATGGAGATCCCTCGACCTGCAGCCCAAGCTTGGCGTAATCATGGTCATAGCTGTTTCCTGT
GTGAAATTGTTATCCGCTCACAATTCCACACAACATACGAGCCGGAAGCATAAAGTGTAAAGCCTGGGGT
GCCTAATGAGTGAGCTAACTCACATTAATTGCGTTGCGCTCACTGCCCGCTTTCCAGTCGGGAAACCTGT
CGTGCCAGCGGATCCGCATCTCAATTAGTCAGCAACCATAGTCCCGCCCCTAACTCCGCCCATCCCGCCC
CTAACTCCGCCCAGTTCCGCCCATTCTCCGCCCCATGGCTGACTAATTTTTTTTATTTATGCAGAGGCCG
AGGCCGCCTCGGCCTCTGAGCTATTCCAGAAGTAGTGAGGAGGCTTTTTTGGAGGCCTAGGCTTTTGCAA
AAAGCTAACTTGTTTATTGCAGCTTATAATGGTTACAAATAAAGCAATAGCATCACAAATTTCACAAATA
AAGCATTTTTTTCACTGCATTCTAGTTGTGGTTTGTCCAAACTCATCAATGTATCTTATCATGTCTGGAT
CCGCTGCATTAATGAATCGGCCAACGCGCGGGGAGAGGCGGTTTGCGTATTGGGCGCTCTTCCGCTTCCT
CGCTCACTGACTCGCTGCGCTCGGTCGTTCGGCTGCGGCGAGCGGTATCAGCTCACTCAAAGGCGGTAAT
ACGGTTATCCACAGAATCAGGGGATAACGCAGGAAAGAACATGTGAGCAAAAGGCCAGCAAAAGGCCAGG
AACCGTAAAAAGGCCGCGTTGCTGGCGTTTTTCCATAGGCTCCGCCCCCCTGACGAGCATCACAAAAATC
GACGCTCAAGTCAGAGGTGGCGAAACCCGACAGGACTATAAAGATACCAGGCGTTTCCCCCTGGAAGCTC
CCTCGTGCGCTCTCCTGTTCCGACCCTGCCGCTTACCGGATACCTGTCCGCCTTTCTCCCTTCGGGAAGC
GTGGCGCTTTCTCATAGCTCACGCTGTAGGTATCTCAGTTCGGTGTAGGTCGTTCGCTCCAAGCTGGGCT
GTGTGCACGAACCCCCCGTTCAGCCCGACCGCTGCGCCTTATCCGGTAACTATCGTCTTGAGTCCAACCC
GGTAAGACACGACTTATCGCCACTGGCAGCAGCCACTGGTAACAGGATTAGCAGAGCGAGGTATGTAGGC
GGTGCTACAGAGTTCTTGAAGTGGTGGCCTAACTACGGCTACACTAGAAGAACAGTATTTGGTATCTGCG
CTCTGCTGAAGCCAGTTACCTTCGGAAAAAGAGTTGGTAGCTCTTGATCCGGCAAACAAACCACCGCTGG
TAGCGGTGGTTTTTTTGTTTGCAAGCAGCAGATTACGCGCAGAAAAAAAGGATCTCAAGAAGATCCTTTG
ATCTTTTCTACGGGGTCTGACGCTCAGTGGAACGAAAACTCACGTTAAGGGATTTTGGTCATGAGATTAT
CAAAAAGGATCTTCACCTAGATCCTTTTAAATTAAAAATGAAGTTTTAAATCAATCTAAAGTATATATGA
GTAAACTTGGTCTGACAGTTACCAATGCTTAATCAGTGAGGCACCTATCTCAGCGATCTGTCTATTTCGT
TCATCCATAGTTGCCTGACTCCCCGTCGTGTAGATAACTACGATACGGGAGGGCTTACCATCTGGCCCCA
GTGCTGCAATGATACCGCGAGACCCACGCTCACCGGCTCCAGATTTATCAGCAATAAACCAGCCAGCCGG
AAGGGCCGAGCGCAGAAGTGGTCCTGCAACTTTATCCGCCTCCATCCAGTCTATTAATTGTTGCCGGGAA
GCTAGAGTAAGTAGTTCGCCAGTTAATAGTTTGCGCAACGTTGTTGCCATTGCTACAGGCATCGTGGTGT
CACGCTCGTCGTTTGGTATGGCTTCATTCAGCTCCGGTTCCCAACGATCAAGGCGAGTTACATGATCCCC
CATGTTGTGCAAAAAAGCGGTTAGCTCCTTCGGTCCTCCGATCGTTGTCAGAAGTAAGTTGGCCGCAGTG
TTATCACTCATGGTTATGGCAGCACTGCATAATTCTCTTACTGTCATGCCATCCGTAAGATGCTTTTCTG
TGACTGGTGAGTACTCAACCAAGTCATTCTGAGAATAGTGTATGCGGCGACCGAGTTGCTCTTGCCCGGC
GTCAATACGGGATAATACCGCGCCACATAGCAGAACTTTAAAAGTGCTCATCATTGGAAAACGTTCTTCG
GGGCGAAAACTCTCAAGGATCTTACCGCTGTTGAGATCCAGTTCGATGTAACCCACTCGTGCACCCAACT
GATCTTCAGCATCTTTTACTTTCACCAGCGTTTCTGGGTGAGCAAAAACAGGAAGGCAAAATGCCGCAAA
AAAGGGAATAAGGGCGACACGGAAATGTTGAATACTCATACTCTTCCTTTTTCAATATTATTGAAGCATT
TATCAGGGTTATTGTCTCATGAGCGGATACATATTTGAATGTATTTAGAAAAATAAACAAATAGGGGTTC
CGCGCACATTTCCCCGAAAAGTGCCACCTGG
Features (pLannotate 1.2.2; 18 found; start..end, strand, type, name):
      4..383     +  enhancer       CMV enhancer: human cytomegalovirus immediate early enhancer
    385..548     +  promoter       chicken β-actin promoter (fragment): No description available
    532..688     +  promoter       chicken β-actin promoter (fragment): contains a 21-bp deletion relative to the standard chicken β-actin promoter
    689..1705    +  intron         chimeric intron: chimera between introns from chicken β-actin and rabbit β-globin
   1755..4370    +  CDS            SEMA4D: SEM4D_HUMAN - Also known as C9orf164, CD100, SEMAJ. Experimental evidence at protein level: Swiss-Prot protein existence level 1. Cell surface receptor for PLXNB1 and PLXNB2 that plays an important role in cell-cell signaling (PubMed:20877282). Regulates GABAergic synapse development (By similarity). Promotes the development of inhibitory synapses in a PLXNB1-dependent manner (By similarity). Modulates the complexity and arborization of developing neurites in hippocampal neurons by activating PLXNB1 and interaction with PLXNB1 mediates activation of RHOA (PubMed:19788569). Promotes the migrati
   4395..4466    +  CDS            HBB (fragment): HBB_PONPY - Experimental evidence at transcript level: Swiss-Prot protein existence level 2. Involved in oxygen transport from the lung to the various peripheral tissues. From Pongo pygmaeus (Bornean orangutan).
   4537..4592    +  polyA_signal   β-globin poly(A) signal: rabbit β-globin polyadenylation signal (Gil and Proudfoot, 1987)
   4977..4993    -  protein_bind   lac operator: The lac repressor binds to the lac operator to inhibit transcription in E. coli. This inhibition can be relieved by adding lactose or isopropyl-β-D-thiogalactopyranoside (IPTG). lac repressor encoded by lacI
   5001..5031    -  promoter       lac promoter: promoter for the E. coli lac operon
   5046..5067    -  protein_bind   CAP binding site: CAP binding activates transcription in the presence of cAMP. E. coli catabolite activator protein
   5080..5119    -  CDS            lacI (fragment): lac repressor; lacI; The lac repressor binds to the lac operator to inhibit transcription in E. coli. This inhibition can be relieved by adding lactose or isopropyl-β-D-thiogalactopyranoside (IPTG).
   5126..5148    +  promoter       SV40 promoter (fragment): SV40 enhancer and early promoter
   5172..5307    +  rep_origin     SV40 ori: SV40 origin of replication
   5327..5461    +  polyA_signal   SV40 poly(A) signal: SV40 polyadenylation signal
   5463..5517    -  CDS            lacI (fragment): lac repressor; lacI; The lac repressor binds to the lac operator to inhibit transcription in E. coli. This inhibition can be relieved by adding lactose or isopropyl-β-D-thiogalactopyranoside (IPTG).
   5700..6288    -  rep_origin     ori: high-copy-number ColE1/pMB1/pBR322/pUC origin of replication
   6459..7319    -  CDS            AmpR: β-lactamase; bla; confers resistance to ampicillin, carbenicillin, and related antibiotics
   7320..7424    -  promoter       AmpR promoter: bla
