[The description below was written by a language model from this plasmid's Addgene catalogue record and pLannotate feature annotations shown in this document.]
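Description:
pCAG-sp-myc-hSema4D is a mammalian expression plasmid of about 7.5 kb built on the pCAG backbone. It is designed to produce human semaphorin 4D (SEMA4D, also known as CD100) carrying a myc epitope tag. In bacteria it is maintained through a high-copy ColE1/pUC-type origin and selected with ampicillin via the β-lactamase gene and its native promoter. The backbone also retains remnants of lac regulatory sequences, along with an SV40 origin of replication and an SV40 poly(A) signal. The SV40 origin can support episomal amplification in cells expressing large T antigen. No mammalian selection marker is annotated, so the plasmid appears suited to transient expression.

Expression is driven by the composite CAG promoter, which is annotated as the CMV immediate early enhancer, the chicken β-actin promoter and a chimeric chicken β-actin/rabbit β-globin intron. This combination gives strong, broadly active transcription in mammalian cells, including neurons. The SEMA4D open reading frame follows, and transcripts terminate at a rabbit β-globin polyadenylation signal. The short HBB fragment annotated just upstream of that signal is most likely part of the β-globin 3′ region rather than an expressed fusion. According to the record, the myc tag sits immediately after the signal peptide, so it should remain at the N terminus of the mature protein once the signal sequence is cleaved. The feature table does not annotate the tag separately. The insert was introduced by Gateway cloning. The associated publication concerns semaphorin heterodimerization in cis, membrane targeting and neocortical wiring. This suggests the construct is used to detect and track tagged Sema4D in studies of semaphorin interactions and trafficking.
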