Addgene plasmid #190654: pCAG-sp-myc-hSema4D
Purpose: Expresses Human Sema4D with N terminal myc after signal peptide
Depositing lab: Andrew Newman & Victor Tarabykin. Depositing organization: Charite Universitaetsmedizin Berlin. Publication: Semaphorin heterodimerization in cis regulates membrane targeting and neocortical wiring. Bessa P, Newman AG, Yan K, Schaub T, Dannenberg R, Lajko D, Eilenberger J, Brunet T, Textoris-Taube K, Kemmler E, Deng P, Banerjee P, Ravindran E, Preissner R, Rosario M, Tarabykin V. Nat Commun. 2024 Aug 16;15(1):7059. doi: 10.1038/s41467-024-51009-1. PubMed 39152101.
Backbone
  Vector backbone: pCAG
  Vector type: Mammalian Expression
Growth in bacteria
  Bacterial resistance: Ampicillin, 100 μg/mL
  Growth temperature: 37°C
  Growth strain: DH5alpha
  Copy number: High Copy
Gene/Insert
  Gene/Insert name: Sema4D
  Species: H. sapiens (human)
  Entrez Gene: SEMA4D (a.k.a. A8, BB18, C9orf164, CD100, COLL4, GR3, M-sema-G, SEMAJ, coll-4)
  Tag / fusion protein: myc (N terminal on insert)
  Cloning method: Gateway Cloning
  Sequencing primers: 5′ CAG-FW
Terms and licenses: Academic/Nonprofit Terms; Industry Terms: Not Available to Industry
How to cite: pCAG-sp-myc-hSema4D was a gift from Andrew Newman & Victor Tarabykin (Addgene plasmid # 190654 ; http://n2t.net/addgene:190654 ; RRID:Addgene_190654)
